>Addgene plasmid #44388 | pBH6119-toxTpro-gfp | depositor partial sequence | sequence record 60700 | toxT promoter (-172) to (+45)
GTATAGCAAAGCATATTCAGAGAACTTTAAATAAAATAGATAAGATAACAGCCATATTCGTGGCTGTTAT
CTTATCTCAAAAAACATAAAATAACATGAGTTACTTTATGTTTTTCTTATGTAATACGTCTGTAACTTGT
TCTTATGTCTGTTATGTAGTTTTATATTAACTTCGATTTTAAGATAACTTTACGTGGATGGCTCTCTGCG
TTTATT
