>Addgene plasmid #44388 | pBH6119-toxTpro-gfp | addgene partial sequence | sequence record 63407 | GFPfusionREV 5'-CTCCACTGACAGAAAATTTG-3'
AACTCCAGTGAAAAGTTCTTCTCCTTTACTCATATGTATATCTCCTTCTTAAATCTAGAGGATCCAAATA
AACGCAGAGAGCCATCCACGTAAAGTTATCTTAAAATCGAAGTTAATATAAAACTACATAACAGACATAA
GAACAAGTTACAGACGTATTACATAAGAAAAACATAAAGTAACTCATGTTATTTTATGTTTTTTGAGATA
AGATAACAGCCACGAATGTGGCTGTTATCTTATCTATTTTATTTAAAGTTCTCTGAATATGCTTTGCTAT
ACTCTAGAGTCGACCTGCAGCCCAAGCTTATCGATTCGCCCGGGCGCCCGGGCGCCCGGGCGCCCGGGCT
GACTCGAGAGCTCCGATGATAAGCTGTCAAACATGAGAATTCTAAAGTAAGTGTAATTGGCGGGCCTGCT
CTGTTATATGCTGCATTACCTTATGCAGATGAAGTAGTTGTTTCTCGCATCGTTAAAAGGCATCGTGTTA
ATTCAACAGTTCAATTAGACGCAAGTTTTCTTGATGATATAAGCAAGCGTGAAATGGTTGAAACGCATTG
GTATAAAATAGATGAAGTAACAACCCTTACGGAATCAGTATATAAATGAAACAATACCAAGATTTAATTA
AAGACATTTTTGAAAATGGTTATGAAACCGATGATCGTACAGGCACAGGAACAATTGCTCTGTTCGGTAC
TAAATTACGCTGGGATTTAACTAAAGGTTTTCCTGCGGTAACAACTAAGAAGCTCGCCTGGAAAGCTTGC
ATTGCTGAGCTAATATGGTTTTTATCANGAAGCACAAATGTCAATGATTTACGATTAATTCAACACGATT
CGTTAATCCAAGGC
