[The description below was written by a language model from this plasmid's Addgene catalogue record.]
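Description:
pBH6119-toxTpro-gfp is a bacterial transcriptional reporter plasmid built on the pBH6119 backbone, in which a fragment of the Vibrio cholerae toxT promoter controls expression of green fluorescent protein. The insert is a roughly 216 bp piece of V. cholerae DNA spanning positions -172 to +45 relative to the toxT transcription start. It was cloned by restriction digestion between EcoRI and BamHI sites, both of which remain intact, so the promoter fragment can be excised or exchanged. According to the depositor, this promoter drives a stable form of GFPmut3, a bright, fast-maturing GFP variant widely used in bacteria, so fluorescence reports the level of toxT promoter activity.

The plasmid confers ampicillin resistance for selection and is also listed with a thy+ marker, which presumably allows maintenance by complementation in thymidine-auxotrophic hosts, although the record gives no detail on this. It can be propagated in standard E. coli cloning strains such as DH5alpha, but the depositor stresses that it is intended as a Vibrio cholerae vector and that experiments should be performed in a Vibrio strain, where the native regulators acting on the toxT promoter are present. The origin of replication and copy number are not stated, and no feature table is available to confirm other backbone elements.

ToxT is the direct transcriptional activator of the major V. cholerae virulence genes, so this reporter gives a convenient fluorescent readout of virulence cascade activation. The associated publication concerns small-molecule inhibitors of toxT expression, consistent with use of the construct for screening or characterising compounds and conditions that alter toxT transcription.
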