Addgene plasmid #44388: pBH6119-toxTpro-gfp
Depositing lab: Victor DiRita. Depositing organization: University of Michigan. Publication: Small-molecule inhibitors of toxT expression in Vibrio cholerae. Anthouard R, DiRita VJ. MBio. 2013 Aug 6;4(4). pii: e00403-13. doi: 10.1128/mBio.00403-13. PubMed 23919997.
Backbone
  Vector backbone: pBH6119
  Vector type: Bacterial Expression
  Selectable markers: thy+
Growth in bacteria
  Bacterial resistance: Ampicillin, 100 μg/mL
  Growth temperature: 37°C
  Growth strain: DH5alpha
  Copy number: Unknown
Gene/Insert
  Gene/Insert name: toxTpro (alt names: toxT promoter; (-172) to (+45) toxT promoter fragment)
  Species: Vibrio cholerae
  Insert size (bp): 216
  Promoter: toxT
  Cloning method: Restriction Enzyme; 5′ cloning site EcoRI (not destroyed); 3′ cloning site BamHI (not destroyed)
  Sequencing primers: 5′ GTA TAG CAA AGC ATA TTC AG; 3′ AAA TAA ACG CAG AGA GC
Resource information
  A portion of this plasmid was derived from a plasmid made by: The pBH6119 plasmid was obtained from Michele Swanson's lab, at the University of Michigan.
Terms and licenses: Academic/Nonprofit Terms; Industry Terms: Not Available to Industry
Depositor comments: The toxT promoter drives expression of a stable form of GFPmut3. Please note that although this plasmid can be propagated in E. coli, it is a Vibrio cholerae vector and should be used in a Vibrio strain for experiments.
How to cite: pBH6119-toxTpro-gfp was a gift from Victor DiRita (Addgene plasmid # 44388 ; http://n2t.net/addgene:44388 ; RRID:Addgene_44388)
